Addgene plasmid #210890: pFBOH-MHL_RACK1:1-317
Purpose: Insect expression of full-length human RACK1. N-terminal 6X His tag with TEV cleavage.
Depositing lab: Cheryl Arrowsmith. Depositing organization: University of Toronto. Publication: A Target Class Ligandability Evaluation of WD40 Repeat-Containing Proteins. Ackloo S, Li F, Szewczyk M, Seitova A, Loppnau P, Zeng H, Xu J, Ahmad S, Arnautova YA, Baghaie AJ, Beldar S, Bolotokova A, Centrella PA, Chau I, Clark MA, Cuozzo JW, Dehghani-Tafti S, Disch JS, Dong A, Dumas A, Feng JA, Ghiabi P, Gibson E, Gilmer J, Goldman B, Green SR, Guie MA, Guilinger JP, Harms N, Herasymenko O, Houliston S, Hutchinson A, Kearnes S, Keefe AD, Kimani SW, Kramer T, Kutera M, Kwak HA, Lento C, Li Y, Liu J, Loup J, Machado RAC, Mulhern CJ, Perveen S, Righetto GL, Riley P, Shrestha S, Sigel EA, Silva M, Sintchak MD, Slakman BL, Taylor RD, Thompson J, Torng W, Underkoffler C, von Rechenberg M, Walsh RT, Watson I, Wilson DJ, Wolf E, Yadav M, Yazdi AK, Zhang J, Zhang Y, Santhakumar V, Edwards AM, Barsyte-Lovejoy D, Schapira M, Brown PJ, Halabelian L, Arrowsmith CH. J Med Chem. 2025 Jan 23;68(2):1092-1112. doi: 10.1021/acs.jmedchem.4c02010. Epub 2024 Nov 4. PubMed 39495097.
Backbone
  Vector backbone: pFBOH-MHL
  Backbone manufacturer: pFASTBac1 Modified
  Vector type: Insect Expression
  Selectable markers: Gentamicin
Growth in bacteria
  Bacterial resistance: Ampicillin, 100 μg/mL
  Growth temperature: 37°C
  Growth strain: DH5alpha
  Copy number: High Copy
Gene/Insert
  Gene/Insert name: RACK1:M1-R317
  Species: H. sapiens (human)
  Insert size (bp): 951
  Mutation: wild type
  Entrez Gene: RACK1 (a.k.a. GNB2L1, Gnb2-rs1, H12.3, HLC-7, PIG21)
  Promoter: Polyhedrin
  Tag / fusion protein: MHHHHHHSSGRENLYFQG (N terminal on insert)
  Cloning method: Ligation Independent Cloning
  Sequencing primers: 5′ tattccggattattcataccg; 3′ ctctacaaatgtggtatggc
Resource information
  A portion of this plasmid was derived from a plasmid made by: Mammalian Gene Collection (BC000366)
Terms and licenses: Academic/Nonprofit Terms; Industry Terms: Not Available to Industry
Depositor comments: 5' Cloning Site: BseRI (destroyed), 3' Cloning Site: BseRI (destroyed).
How to cite: pFBOH-MHL_RACK1:1-317 was a gift from Cheryl Arrowsmith (Addgene plasmid # 210890 ; http://n2t.net/addgene:210890 ; RRID:Addgene_210890)
