[The description below was written by a language model from this plasmid's Addgene catalogue record and pLannotate feature annotations shown in this document.]
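Description:
pFBOH-MHL_RACK1:1-317 is a baculovirus transfer (donor) plasmid for producing full-length human RACK1 in insect cells. Its backbone, pFBOH-MHL, is a modified pFastBac1. In E. coli the 5.7 kb plasmid is maintained at high copy by a ColE1/pUC-type origin and selected with ampicillin through the β-lactamase gene. An f1 phage origin and a fragment of the pBR322 bom region are also annotated.

The payload lies between the right and left ends of a mini-Tn7 element (Tn7R and Tn7L). This arrangement allows site-specific transposition of the intervening DNA into a baculovirus shuttle genome (bacmid) in a suitable E. coli host. The transposable segment also carries a gentamicin acetyltransferase gene driven by the class 1 integron Pc promoter, which provides the gentamicin marker used to select recombinant bacmids. The expression cassette consists of the very late polyhedrin promoter from Autographa californica nucleopolyhedrovirus, an N-terminal hexahistidine tag followed by a TEV protease cleavage site, the wild-type 951 bp RACK1 coding sequence (residues M1 to R317), and an SV40 polyadenylation signal. The short "capTEV" and "large T antigen" fragments in the feature table probably reflect partial matches to the His/TEV tag region and to SV40-derived sequence near the terminator, rather than separate functional elements.

The insert was derived from a Mammalian Gene Collection clone and introduced by ligation-independent cloning at BseRI sites, which were destroyed in the process. The construct is intended for insect-cell expression of His-tagged RACK1, a WD40-repeat scaffold protein. The tag supports affinity purification and can be removed with TEV protease. The associated work evaluates the ligandability of WD40 repeat-containing proteins.
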