Features (pLannotate 1.2.2; 16 found; start..end, strand, type, name):
     49..273     -  mobile_element Tn7R: mini-Tn7 element (right end of the Tn7 transposon) Tn7
    340..873     -  CDS            GmR: gentamycin acetyltransferase; aacC1; confers resistance to gentamycin
   1043..1071    -  promoter       Pc promoter: intI1 (promoter lies within the coding sequence); class 1 integron promoter
   1049..1396    -  CDS            YPR2_ECOLX (fragment): Protein predicted: Swiss-Prot protein existence level 4. From Escherichia coli.
   1423..1514    +  promoter       polyhedrin promoter: polh from Autographa californica; promoter for the baculovirus polyhedrin gene
   1571..1589    +  CDS            capTEV™ (fragment): composite tag for in vivo biotinylation, TEV protease cleavage, and 6xHis tagging
   1624..2574    +  CDS            RACK1 (sequence withheld): RACK1_HUMAN - Also known as GNB2L1. Experimental evidence at protein level: Swiss-Prot protein existence level 1. (Microbial infection) Contributes to the cap-independent internal ribosome entry site (IRES)-mediated translation by some RNA viruses. From Homo sapiens (Human).
   2606..2689    +  CDS            large T antigen (fragment): large T antigen from SV40 (simian virus 40)
   2712..2846    +  polyA_signal   SV40 poly(A) signal: SV40 polyadenylation signal
   2875..3040    -  mobile_element Tn7L: mini-Tn7 element (left end of the Tn7 transposon) Tn7
   3203..3219    +  CDS            lacZα (fragment): LacZα fragment of β-galactosidase; lacZ fragment
   3224..3678    +  rep_origin     f1 ori (sequence partly withheld): f1 bacteriophage origin of replication; arrow indicates direction of (+) strand synthesis
   3704..3808    +  promoter       AmpR promoter: bla
   3809..4669    +  CDS            AmpR: β-lactamase; bla; confers resistance to ampicillin, carbenicillin, and related antibiotics
   4840..5428    +  rep_origin     ori: high-copy-number ColE1/pMB1/pBR322/pUC origin of replication
   5614..5665    -  misc_feature   bom (fragment): basis of mobility region from pBR322
>Addgene plasmid #210890 | pFBOH-MHL_RACK1:1-317 | addgene full sequence | sequence record 426084 | Addgene NGS Result
CAAAATCGGTTACGGTTGAGTAATAAATGGATGCCCTGCGTAAGCGGGTGTGGGCGGACAATAAAGTCTT
AAACTGAACAAAATAGATCTAAACTATGACAATAAAGTCTTAAACTAGACAGAATAGTTGTAAACTGAAA
TCAGTCCAGTTATGCTGTGAAAAAGCATACTGGACTTTTGTTATGGCTAAAGCAAACTCTTCATTTTCTG
AAGTGCAAATTGCCCGTCGTATTAAAGAGGGGCGTGGCCAAGGGCATGGTAAAGACTATATTCGCGGCGT
TGTGACAATTTACCGAACAACTCCGCGGCCGGGAAGCCGATCTCGGCTTGAACGAATTGTTAGGTGGCGG
TACTTGGGTCGATATCAAAGTGCATCACTTCTTCCCGTATGCCCAACTTTGTATAGAGAGCCACTGCGGG
ATCGTCACCGTAATCTGCTTGCACGTAGATCACATAAGCACCAAGCGCGTTGGCCTCATGCTTGAGCAGA
TTGATGAGCGCGGTGGCAATGCCCTGCCTCCGGTGCTCGCCGGAGACTGCGAGATCATAGATATAGATCT
CACTACGCGGCTGCTCAAACTTGGGCAGAACGTAAGCCGCGAGAGCGCCAACAACCGCTTCTTGGTCGAA
GGCAGCAAGCGCGATGAATGTCTTACTACGGAGCAAGTTCCCGAGGTAATCGGAGTCCGGCTGATGTTGG
GAGTAGGTGGCTACGTCTCCGAACTCACGACCGAAAAGATCAAGAGCAGCCCGCATGGATTTGACTTGGT
CAGGGCCGAGCCTACATGTGCGAATGATGCCCATACTTGAGCCACCTAACTTTGTTTTAGGGCGACTGCC
CTGCTGCGTAACATCGTTGCTGCTCCATAACATCAAACATCGACCCACGGCGTAACGCGCTTGCTGCTTG
GATGCCCGAGGCATAGACTGTACAAAAAAACAGTCATAACAAGCCATGAAAACCGCCACTGCGCCGTTAC
CACCGCTGCGTTCGGTCAAGGTTCTGGACCAGTTGCGTGAGCGCATACGCTACTTGCATTACAGTTTACG
AACCGAACAGGCTTATGTCAACTGGGTTCGTGCCTTCATCCGTTTCCACGGTGTGCGTCACCCGGCAACC
TTGGGCAGCAGCGAAGTCGAGGCATTTCTGTCCTGGCTGGCGAACGAGCGCAAGGTTTCGGTCTCCACGC
ATCGTCAGGCATTGGCGGCCTTGCTGTTCTTCTACGGCAAGGTGCTGTGCACGGATCTGCCCTGGCTTCA
GGAGATCGGAAGACCTCGGCCGTCGCGGCGCTTGCCGGTGGTGCTGACCCCGGATGAAGTGGTTCGCATC
CTCGGTTTTCTGGAAGGCGAGCATCGTTTGTTCGCCCAGGACTCTAGCTATAGTTCTAGTGGTTGGCTAC
GTATACTCCGGAATATTAATAGATCATGGAGATAATTAAAATGATAACCATCTCGCAAATAAATAAGTAT
TTTACTGTTTTCGTAACAGTTTTGTAATAAAAAAACCTATAAATATTCCGGATTATTCATACCGTCCCAC
CATCGGGCGCGGATCTCGGTCCGAAAACCATGCATCATCATCATCATCACAGCAGCGGCAGAGAAAACTT
GTATTTCCAGGGC
[951 nt withheld, positions 1624-2574]
TGATGACGAAGCTTGTCGAGAAGTACTAGAGGATCATAATCAGCCATACCACATTTGTAGAGGTTTTACT
TGCTTTAAAAAACCTCCCACACCTCCCCCTGAACCTGAAACATAAAATGAATGCAATTGTTGTTGTTAAC
TTGTTTATTGCAGCTTATAATGGTTACAAATAAAGCAATAGCATCACAAATTTCACAAATAAAGCATTTT
TTTCACTGCATTCTAGTTGTGGTTTGTCCAAACTCATCAATGTATCTTATCATGTCTGGATCTGATCACT
GATATCGCCTAGGAGATCCGAACCAGATAAGTGAAATCTAGTTCCAAACTATTTTGTCATTTTTAATTTT
CGTATTAGCTTACGACGCTACACCCAGTTCCCATCTATTTTGTCACTCTTCCCTAAATAATCCTTAAAAA
CTCCATTTCCACCCCTCCCAGTTCCCAACTATTTTGTCCGCCCACAGCGGGGCATTTTTCTTCCTGTTAT
GTTTTTAATCAAACATCCTGCCAACTCCATGTGACAAACCGTCATCTTCGGCTACTTTTTCTCTGTCACA
GAATGAAAATTTTTCTGTCATCTCTTCGTTATTAATGTTTGTAATTGACTGAATATCAACGCTTATTTGC
AGCCTGAATGGCGAATGGG
[124 nt withheld, positions 3224-3347]
C
[91 nt withheld, positions 3349-3439]
A
[49 nt withheld, positions 3441-3489]
CCTTTGACGTTGGAGTCCACGTTCTT
[37 nt withheld, positions 3516-3552]
ACCCTATCTCGGTCTATTCTTTTGATTTATAAGGGATTTTGCCGATTTCGGCCTATTGGTTAAAAAATGA
GCTGATTTAACAAAAATTTAACGCGAATTTTAACAAAATATTAACGCTTACAATTTAGGTGGCACTTTTC
GGGGAAATGTGCGCGGAACCCCTATTTGTTTATTTTTCTAAATACATTCAAATATGTATCCGCTCATGAG
ACAATAACCCTGATAAATGCTTCAATAATATTGAAAAAGGAAGAGTATGAGTATTCAACATTTCCGTGTC
GCCCTTATTCCCTTTTTTGCGGCATTTTGCCTTCCTGTTTTTGCTCACCCAGAAACGCTGGTGAAAGTAA
AAGATGCTGAAGATCAGTTGGGTGCACGAGTGGGTTACATCGAACTGGATCTCAACAGCGGTAAGATCCT
TGAGAGTTTTCGCCCCGAAGAACGTTTTCCAATGATGAGCACTTTTAAAGTTCTGCTATGTGGCGCGGTA
TTATCCCGTATTGACGCCGGGCAAGAGCAACTCGGTCGCCGCATACACTATTCTCAGAATGACTTGGTTG
AGTACTCACCAGTCACAGAAAAGCATCTTACGGATGGCATGACAGTAAGAGAATTATGCAGTGCTGCCAT
AACCATGAGTGATAACACTGCGGCCAACTTACTTCTGACAACGATCGGAGGACCGAAGGAGCTAACCGCT
TTTTTGCACAACATGGGGGATCATGTAACTCGCCTTGATCGTTGGGAACCGGAGCTGAATGAAGCCATAC
CAAACGACGAGCGTGACACCACGATGCCTGTAGCAATGGCAACAACGTTGCGCAAACTATTAACTGGCGA
ACTACTTACTCTAGCTTCCCGGCAACAATTAATAGACTGGATGGAGGCGGATAAAGTTGCAGGACCACTT
CTGCGCTCGGCCCTTCCGGCTGGCTGGTTTATTGCTGATAAATCTGGAGCCGGTGAGCGTGGGTCTCGCG
GTATCATTGCAGCACTGGGGCCAGATGGTAAGCCCTCCCGTATCGTAGTTATCTACACGACGGGGAGTCA
GGCAACTATGGATGAACGAAATAGACAGATCGCTGAGATAGGTGCCTCACTGATTAAGCATTGGTAACTG
TCAGACCAAGTTTACTCATATATACTTTAGATTGATTTAAAACTTCATTTTTAATTTAAAAGGATCTAGG
TGAAGATCCTTTTTGATAATCTCATGACCAAAATCCCTTAACGTGAGTTTTCGTTCCACTGAGCGTCAGA
CCCCGTAGAAAAGATCAAAGGATCTTCTTGAGATCCTTTTTTTCTGCGCGTAATCTGCTGCTTGCAAACA
AAAAAACCACCGCTACCAGCGGTGGTTTGTTTGCCGGATCAAGAGCTACCAACTCTTTTTCCGAAGGTAA
CTGGCTTCAGCAGAGCGCAGATACCAAATACTGTTCTTCTAGTGTAGCCGTAGTTAGGCCACCACTTCAA
GAACTCTGTAGCACCGCCTACATACCTCGCTCTGCTAATCCTGTTACCAGTGGCTGCTGCCAGTGGCGAT
AAGTCGTGTCTTACCGGGTTGGACTCAAGACGATAGTTACCGGATAAGGCGCAGCGGTCGGGCTGAACGG
GGGGTTCGTGCACACAGCCCAGCTTGGAGCGAACGACCTACACCGAACTGAGATACCTACAGCGTGAGCT
ATGAGAAAGCGCCACGCTTCCCGAAGGGAGAAAGGCGGACAGGTATCCGGTAAGCGGCAGGGTCGGAACA
GGAGAGCGCACGAGGGAGCTTCCAGGGGGAAACGCCTGGTATCTTTATAGTCCTGTCGGGTTTCGCCACC
TCTGACTTGAGCGTCGATTTTTGTGATGCTCGTCAGGGGGGCGGAGCCTATGGAAAAACGCCAGCAACGC
GGCCTTTTTACGGTTCCTGGCCTTTTGCTGGCCTTTTGCTCACATGTTCTTTCCTGCGTTATCCCCTGAT
TCTGTGGATAACCGTATTACCGCCTTTGAGTGAGCTGATACCGCTCGCCGCAGCCGAACGACCGAGCGCA
GCGAGTCAGTGAGCGAGGAAGCGGAAGAGCGCCTGATGCGGTATTTTCTCCTTACGCATCTGTGCGGTAT
TTCACACCGCATAGACCAGCCGCGTAACCTGG
