>Addgene plasmid #210890 | pFBOH-MHL_RACK1:1-317 | depositor partial sequence | sequence record 411254 | Insert sequence
[951 nt withheld, positions 1-951]
